>Addgene plasmid #204623 | pPV-C1-crRNA-cloning-EF1a-BA | addgene full sequence | sequence record 408798 | Addgene NGS Result
GAAAAGTGCCACCTGACGTCATCTGTTAACATTATACGCGTTTAACCCTAGAAAGATAATCATATTGTGA
CGTACGTTAAAGATAATCATGCGTAAAATTGACGCATGTGTTTTATCGGTCTGTATATCGAGGTTTATTT
ATTAATTTGAATAGATATTAAGTTTTATTATATTTACACTTACATACTAATAATAAATTCAACAAACAAT
TTATTTATGTTTATTTATTTATTAAAAAAAAACAAAAACTCAAAATTTCTTCTATAAAGTAACAAAACTT
TTAAACATTCTCTCTTTTACAAAAATAAACTTATTTTGTACTTTAAAAACAGTCATGTTGTATTATAAAA
TAAGTAATTAGCTTAACCTATACATAATAGAAACAAATTATACTTATTAGTCAGTCAGAAACAACTTTGG
CACATATCAATATTATGCTCTGCTAGCGTTTAAACCCGGGCGATCGCTCTAGAACTAGTGGATCAATGAT
ACGGCGACCACCGAGATCTCCCCGGGCTGCAGGAATTCAAAAAACGGTTTATCCCCGCTGGCGCGGGGAA
CACAGGTCTTCGCTAGCCTGCAGACTGGCTGTGTATAAGGGAGCCTGACATTTATATTCCCCAGAACATC
AGGTTAATGGCGTTTTTGATGTCATTTTCGCGGTGGCTGAGATCAGCCACTTCTTCCCCGATAACGGAGA
CCGGCACACTGGCCATATCGGTGGTCATCATGCGCCAGCTTTCATCCCCGATATGCACCACCGGGTAAAG
TTCACGGGAGACTTTATCTGACAGCAGACGTGCACTGGCCAGGGGGATCACCATCCGTCGCCCGGGCGTG
TCAATAATATCACTCTGTACATCCACAAACAGACGATAACGGCTCTCTCTTTTATAGGTGTAAACCTTAA
ACTGCATTTCACCAGCCCCTGTTCTCGTCAGCAAAAGAGCCGTTCATTTCAATAAACCGGGCGACCTCAG
CCATCCCTTCCTGATTTTCCGCTTTCCAGCGTTCGGCACGCAGACGACGGGCTTCATTCTGCATGGTTGT
GCTTACCAGACCGGAGATATTGACATCATATATGCCTTGAGCAACTGATAGCTGTCGCTGTCAACTGTCA
CTGTAATACGCTGCTTCATAGCATACCTCTTTTTGACATACTTCGGGTATACATATCAGTATATATTCTT
ATACCGCAAAAATCAGCGCGCAAATACGCATACTGTTATCTGGCTTTTAGTAAGCCGGATCCACGCGTTT
ACGCCCCGCCCTGCCACTCATCGCAGTACTGTTGTAATTCATTAAGCATTCTGCCGACATGGAAGCCATC
ACAAACGGCATGATGAACCTGAATCGCCAGCGGCATCAGCACCTTGTCGCCTTGCGTATAATATTTGCCC
ATGGTGAAAACGGGGGCGAAGAAGTTGTCCATATTGGCCACGTTTAAATCAAAACTGGTGAAACTCACCC
AGGGATTGGCTGAGACGAAAAACATATTCTCAATAAACCCTTTAGGGAAATAGGCCAGGTTTTCACCGTA
ACACGCCACATCTTGCGAATATATGTGTAGAAACTGCCGGAAATCGTCGTGGTATTCACTCCAGAGCGAT
GAAAACGTTTCAGTTTGCTCATGGAAAACGGTGTAACAAGGGTGAACACTATCCCATATCACCAGCTCAC
CGTCTTTCATTGCCATACGGAATTCCGGATGAGCATTCATCAGGCGGGCAAGAATGTGAATAAAGGCCGG
ATAAAACTTGTGCTTATTTTTCTTTACGGTCTTTAAAAAGGCCGTAATATCCAGCTGAACGGTCTGGTTA
TAGGTACATTGAGCAACTGACTGAAATGCCTCAAAATGTTCTTTACGATGCCATTGGGATATATCAACGG
TGGTATATCCAGTGATTTTTTTCTCCATTTTAGCTTCCTTAGCTCCTGAAAATCTCGACGGATCCTAACT
CAAAATCCACACATTATACGAGCCGGAAGCATAAAGTGTAAAGCCTGGGGTGCCTAATGCGGCCGCCTAG
CGAAGACCCCGGTTTATCCCCGCTGGCGCGGGGAACACTCTAAACATAACCTATTATTAATTAATGATTT
TTTAAGCCAGTCACAATCTACCAACTTTATAGTATCACACAAACAACACATCCACGGTGTTTCGTCCTTT
CCACAAGATATATAAAGCCAAGAAATCGAAATACTTTCAAGTTACGGTAAGCATATGATAGTCCATTTTA
AAACATAATTTTAAAACTGCAAACTACCCAAGAAATTATTACTTTCTACGTCACGTATTTTGTACTAATA
TCTTTGTGTTTACAGTCAAATTAATTCCAATTATCTCTCTAACAGCCTTGTATCGTATATGCAAATATGA
AGGAATCATGGGAAGAATTCACGTCAATTCGATATCAAGCTTTGCAAAGATGGATAAAGTTTTAAACAGA
GAGGAATCTTTGCAGCTAATGGACCTTCTAGGTCTTGAAAGGAGTGGGAATTGGCTCCGGTGCCCGTCAG
TGGGCAGAGCGCACATCGCCCACAGTCCCCGAGAAGTTGGGGGGAGGGGTCGGCAATTGAACCGGTGCCT
AGAGAAGGTGGCGCGGGGTAAACTGGGAAAGTGATGTCGTGTACTGGCTCCGCCTTTTTCCCGAGGGTGG
GGGAGAACCGTATATAAGTGCAGTAGTCGCCGTGAACGTTCTTTTTCGCAACGGGTTTGCCGCCAGAACA
CAGGTAAGTGCCGTGTGTGGTTCCCGCGGGCCTGGCCTCTTTACGGGTTATGGCCCTTGCGTGCCTTGAA
TTACTTCCACCTGGCTGCAGTACGTGATTCTTGATCCCGAGCTTCGGGTTGGAAGTGGGTGGGAGAGTTC
GAGGCCTTGCGCTTAAGGAGCCCCTTCGCCTCGTGCTTGAGTTGAGGCCTGGCCTGGGCGCTGGGGCCGC
CGCGTGCGAATCTGGTGGCACCTTCGCGCCTGTCTCGCTGCTTTCGATAAGTCTCTAGCCATTTAAAATT
TTTGATGACCTGCTGCGACGCTTTTTTTCTGGCAAGATAGTCTTGTAAATGCGGGCCAAGATCTGCACAC
TGGTATTTCGGTTTTTGGGGCCGCGGGCGGCGACGGGGCCCGTGCGTCCCAGCGCACATGTTCGGCGAGG
CGGGGCCTGCGAGCGCGGCCACCGAGAATCGGACGGGGGTAGTCTCAAGCTGGCCGGCCTGCTCTGGTGC
CTGGCCTCGCGCCGCCGTGTATCGCCCCGCCCTGGGCGGCAAGGCTGGCCCGGTCGGCACCAGTTGCGTG
AGCGGAAAGATGGCCGCTTCCCGGCCCTGCTGCAGGGAGCTCAAAATGGAGGACGCGGCGCTCGGGAGAG
CGGGCGGGTGAGTCACCCACACAAAGGAAAAGGGCCTTTCCGTCCTCAGCCGTCGCTTCATGTGACTCCA
CGGAGTACCGGGCGCCGTCCAGGCACCTCGATTAGTTCTCGAGCTTTTGGAGTACGTCGTCTTTAGGTTG
GGGGGAGGGGTTTTATGCGATGGAGTTTCCCCACACTGAGTGGGTGGAGACTGAAGTTAGGCCAGCTTGG
CACTTGATGTAATTCTCCTTGGAATTTGCCCTTTTTGAGTTTGGATCTTGGTTCATTCTCAAGCCTCAGA
CAGTGGTTCAAAGTTTTTTTCTTCCATTTCAGGTGTCGTGAGGAATTAGCGGTGGCGGCCATCACAAGTT
TGTACAAAAAAGCAGGCTGGCGCCGGAACCAATTCAGGAATTCGCCGCCACCATGGCCAAGCCTTTGTCT
CAAGAAGAATCCACCCTCATTGAAAGAGCAACGGCTACAATCAACAGCATCCCCATCTCTCAAGACTACA
GCGTCGCCAGCGCAGCTCTCTCTAGCGACGGCCGCATCTTCACTGGTGTCAATGTATATCATTTTACTGG
GGGACCTTGTGCAGAACTCGTGGTGCTGGGCACTGCTGCTGCTGCGGCAGCTGGCAACCTGACTTGTATC
GTCGCGATCGGAAATGAGAACAGGGGCATCTTGAGCCCCTGCGGACGGTGCCGACAGGTGCTTCTCGATC
TGCATCCTGGGATCAAAGCCATAGTGAAGGACAGTGATGGACAGCCGACGGCAGTTGGGATTCGTGAATT
GCTGCCCTCTGGTTATGTGTGGGAGGGCTAAGGATCCTAGGCTTAAGTATACCTCGAGTTAAATTCACTC
CTCAGGTGCAGGCTGCCTATCAGAAGGTGGTGGCTGGTGTGGCCAATGCCCTGGCTCACAAATACCACTG
AGATCTTTTTCCCTCTGCCAAAAATTATGGGGACATCATGAAGCCCCTTGAGCATCTGACTTCTGGCTAA
TAAAGGAAATTTATTTTCATTGCAATAGTGTGTTGGAATTTTTTGTGTCTCTCACTCGGAAGGACATATG
GGAGGGCAAATCATTTAAAACATCAGAATGAGTATTTGGTTTAGAGTTTGGCAACATATGCCCATATGCT
GGCTGCCATGAACAAAGGTTGGCTATAAAGAGGTCATCAGTATATGAAACAGCCCCCTGCTGTCCATTCC
TTATTCCATAGAAAAGCCTTGACTTGAGGTTAGATTTTTTTTATATTTTGTTTTGTGTTATTTTTTTCTT
TAACATCCCTAAAATTTTCCTTACATGTTTTACTAGCCAGATTTTTCCTCCTCTCCTGACTACTCCCAGT
CATAGCTGTCCCTCTTCTCTTATGGAGATCCCTCGACTTAATTAACCAACAAGCTCGTCATCGCTTTGCA
GAAGAGCAGAGAGGATATGCTCATCGTCTAAAGAACTACCCATTTTATTATATATTAGTCACGATATCTA
TAACAAGAAAATATATATATAATAAGTTATCACGTAAGTAGAACATGAAATAACAATATAATTATCGTAT
GAGTTAAATCTTAAAAGTCACGTAAAAGATAATCATGCGTCATTTTGACTCACGCGGTCGTTATAGTTCA
AAATCAGTGACACTTACCGCATTGACAAGCACGCCTCACGGGAGCTCCAAGCGGCGACTGAGATGTCCTA
AATGCACAGCGACGGATTCGCGCTATTTAGAAAGAGAGAGCAATATTTCAAGAATGCATGCGTCAATTTT
ACGCAGACTATCTTTCTAGGGTTAATACGTATAATACATATGATTCAGCTGCATTAATGAATCGGCCAAC
GCGCGGGGAGAGGCGGTTTGCGTATTGGGCGCTCTTCCGCTTCCTCGCTCACTGACTCGCTGCGCTCGGT
CGTTCGGCTGCGGCGAGCGGTATCAGCTCACTCAAAGGCGGTAATACGGTTATCCACAGAATCAGGGGAT
AACGCAGGAAAGAACATGTGAGCAAAAGGCCAGCAAAAGGCCAGGAACCGTAAAAAGGCCGCGTTGCTGG
CGTTTTTCCATAGGCTCCGCCCCCCTGACGAGCATCACAAAAATCGACGCTCAAGTCAGAGGTGGCGAAA
CCCGACAGGACTATAAAGATACCAGGCGTTTCCCCCTGGAAGCTCCCTCGTGCGCTCTCCTGTTCCGACC
CTGCCGCTTACCGGATACCTGTCCGCCTTTCTCCCTTCGGGAAGCGTGGCGCTTTCTCATAGCTCACGCT
GTAGGTATCTCAGTTCGGTGTAGGTCGTTCGCTCCAAGCTGGGCTGTGTGCACGAACCCCCCGTTCAGCC
CGACCGCTGCGCCTTATCCGGTAACTATCGTCTTGAGTCCAACCCGGTAAGACACGACTTATCGCCACTG
GCAGCAGCCACTGGTAACAGGATTAGCAGAGCGAGGTATGTAGGCGGTGCTACAGAGTTCTTGAAGTGGT
GGCCTAACTACGGCTACACTAGAAGAACAGTATTTGGTATCTGCGCTCTGCTGAAGCCAGTTACCTTCGG
AAAAAGAGTTGGTAGCTCTTGATCCGGCAAACAAACCACCGCTGGTAGCGGTGGTTTTTTTGTTTGCAAG
CAGCAGATTACGCGCAGAAAAAAAGGATCTCAAGAAGATCCTTTGATCTTTTCTACGGGGTCTGACGCTC
AGTGGAACGAAAACTCACGTTAAGGGATTTTGGTCATGAGATTATCAAAAAGGATCTTCACCTAGATCCT
TTTAAATTAAAAATGAAGTTTTAAATCAATCTAAAGTATATATGAGTAAACTTGGTCTGACAGTTACCAA
TGCTTAATCAGTGAGGCACCTATCTCAGCGATCTGTCTATTTCGTTCATCCATAGTTGCCTGACTCCCCG
TCGTGTAGATAACTACGATACGGGAGGGCTTACCATCTGGCCCCAGTGCTGCAATGATACCGCGAGACCC
ACGCTCACCGGCTCCAGATTTATCAGCAATAAACCAGCCAGCCGGAAGGGCCGAGCGCAGAAGTGGTCCT
GCAACTTTATCCGCCTCCATCCAGTCTATTAATTGTTGCCGGGAAGCTAGAGTAAGTAGTTCGCCAGTTA
ATAGTTTGCGCAACGTTGTTGCCATTGCTACAGGCATCGTGGTGTCACGCTCGTCGTTTGGTATGGCTTC
ATTCAGCTCCGGTTCCCAACGATCAAGGCGAGTTACATGATCCCCCATGTTGTGCAAAAAAGCGGTTAGC
TCCTTCGGTCCTCCGATCGTTGTCAGAAGTAAGTTGGCCGCAGTGTTATCACTCATGGTTATGGCAGCAC
TGCATAATTCTCTTACTGTCATGCCATCCGTAAGATGCTTTTCTGTGACTGGTGAGTACTCAACCAAGTC
ATTCTGAGAATAGTGTATGCGGCGACCGAGTTGCTCTTGCCCGGCGTCAATACGGGATAATACCGCGCCA
CATAGCAGAACTTTAAAAGTGCTCATCATTGGAAAACGTTCTTCGGGGCGAAAACTCTCAAGGATCTTAC
CGCTGTTGAGATCCAGTTCGATGTAACCCACTCGTGCACCCAACTGATCTTCAGCATCTTTTACTTTCAC
CAGCGTTTCTGGGTGAGCAAAAACAGGAAGGCAAAATGCCGCAAAAAAGGGAATAAGGGCGACACGGAAA
TGTTGAATACTCATACTCTTCCTTTTTCAATATTATTGAAGCATTTATCAGGGTTATTGTCTCATGAGCG
GATACATATTTGAATGTATTTAGAAAAATAAACAAATAGGGGTTCCGCGCACATTTCCCC
Features (pLannotate 1.2.2; 19 found; start..end, strand, type, name):
    465..484     +  misc_feature   MCS (fragment): pBluescript multiple cloning site
    510..528     +  misc_feature   MCS (fragment): pBluescript multiple cloning site
    615..917     -  CDS            ccdB: CCDB_ECOLI - Also known as G, letB, letD. Experimental evidence at protein level: Swiss-Prot protein existence level 1. Toxic component of a type II toxin-antitoxin (TA) system, functioning in plasmid maintainence. Responsible for the post- segregational killing (PSK) of plasmid-free cells, also referred to as a plasmid addiction system. Half-life of over 2 hours. Cell killing by CcdB is accompanied by filamentation, defects in chromosome and plasmid segregation, defects in cell division, formation of anucleate cells, decreased DNA synthesis and plasmid loss. Interferes with the activity of DN
    922..1080    -  CDS            ccdA (fragment): CCDA_ECO57 - Also known as H, letA. Experimental evidence at protein level: Swiss-Prot protein existence level 1. Antitoxin component of a type II toxin-antitoxin (TA) system which inhibits the post-segregational killing (PSK) of plasmid-free cells, also referred to as a plasmid addiction system. Binds to and blocks the activity of CcdB; will also remove bound CcdB protein from the CcdB-GyrA complex by forming a CcdA-CcdB complex, a process termed rejuvenation. Functions as a transcriptional corepressor for the ccdAB operon, repression also requires CcdB (By similarity). From Escherichia coli
   1259..1918    -  CDS            CmR: chloramphenicol acetyltransferase; cat; confers resistance to chloramphenicol
   1919..1948    -  promoter       cat promoter (fragment): promoter of the E. coli cat gene encoding chloramphenicol acetyltransferase
   1972..2002    -  promoter       lac UV5 promoter: E. coli lac promoter with an "up" mutation
   2164..2394    -  promoter       U6 promoter: RNA polymerase III promoter for human U6 snRNA
   2406..2422    +  misc_feature   MCS (fragment): pBluescript multiple cloning site
   2430..2496    +  CDS            small t antigen (fragment): SV40 (simian virus 40) small t antigen
   2503..3681    +  promoter       EF-1α promoter: strong constitutive promoter for human elongation factor EF-1α
   3704..3728    +  protein_bind   attB1: mutant version of attB; recombination site for the Gateway® BP reaction BP Clonase™
   3763..4161    +  CDS            BSD: blasticidin S deaminase; Aspergillus terreus BSD; confers resistance to blasticidin
   4194..4268    +  CDS            HBB (fragment): HBB_PONPY - Experimental evidence at transcript level: Swiss-Prot protein existence level 2. Involved in oxygen transport from the lung to the various peripheral tissues. From Pongo pygmaeus (Bornean orangutan).
   4339..4394    +  polyA_signal   β-globin poly(A) signal: rabbit β-globin polyadenylation signal (Gil and Proudfoot, 1987)
   5156..5212    -  CDS            lacI (fragment): lac repressor; lacI; The lac repressor binds to the lac operator to inhibit transcription in E. coli. This inhibition can be relieved by adding lactose or isopropyl-β-D-thiogalactopyranoside (IPTG).
   5395..5983    -  rep_origin     ori: high-copy-number ColE1/pMB1/pBR322/pUC origin of replication
   6154..7014    -  CDS            AmpR: β-lactamase; bla; confers resistance to ampicillin, carbenicillin, and related antibiotics
   7015..7119    -  promoter       AmpR promoter: bla
