[The description below was written by a language model from this plasmid's Addgene catalogue record and pLannotate feature annotations shown in this document.]
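Description:
pPV-C1-crRNA-cloning-EF1a-BA is an empty piggyBac transposon backbone (pPV) for cloning and expressing CRISPR crRNAs in mammalian cells, with blasticidin selection of cells that have taken up the cassette. In bacteria it is maintained through a ColE1/pUC-type origin and an ampicillin resistance gene. The catalogue lists it as low copy, although the annotated origin is of the high-copy type. The sequenced record is about 7.1 kb, against a stated backbone size of 5.5 kb. The piggyBac terminal repeats implied by the vector description are not annotated in the feature table, so their positions cannot be given from this record.

The crRNA expression unit is driven by a human U6 RNA polymerase III promoter on the reverse strand. Downstream of it sits a stuffer carrying the ccdB toxin gene, a ccdA fragment, and a chloramphenicol acetyltransferase gene with its bacterial promoter elements. This counter-selectable cassette presumably marks the cloning site: replacing it with a crRNA sequence removes ccdB, so only recombinant plasmids grow in standard strains. This also explains why the empty vector must be propagated in a ccdB-tolerant strain. The record does not describe the crRNA repeat or scaffold, nor the enzymes used for cloning.

In the opposite orientation, an EF-1α promoter drives the blasticidin S deaminase gene, preceded by an attB1 Gateway site and followed by a rabbit β-globin polyadenylation signal. The associated publication concerns a dual CRISPR-Cas3 system for multi-exon skipping in patient-derived iPSCs, which suggests the vector is intended for crRNA delivery in that type of system. Stable integration would require piggyBac transposase supplied separately.
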