Addgene plasmid #204623: pPV-C1-crRNA-cloning-EF1a-BA
Purpose: (Empty Backbone) piggyBac vector for crRNA cloning and expression. Blasticidin selectable.
Depositing lab: Akitsu Hotta. Depositing organization: Kyoto University, Center for iPS Cell Research and Application. Publication: Dual CRISPR-Cas3 system for inducing multi-exon skipping in DMD patient-derived iPSCs. Kita Y, Okuzaki Y, Naoe Y, Lee J, Bang U, Okawa N, Ichiki A, Jonouchi T, Sakurai H, Kojima Y, Hotta A. Stem Cell Reports. 2023 Sep 12;18(9):1753-1765. doi: 10.1016/j.stemcr.2023.07.007. Epub 2023 Aug 24. PubMed 37625413.
Backbone
  Vector backbone: pPV
  Backbone size (bp): 5500
  Vector type: CRISPR
  Selectable markers: Blasticidin
Growth in bacteria
  Bacterial resistance: Ampicillin, 100 μg/mL
  Growth temperature: 37°C
  Growth strain: ccdB Survival
  Copy number: Low Copy
Gene/Insert
  Gene/Insert name: None
Terms and licenses: Academic/Nonprofit Terms; Industry Terms: Not Available to Industry
How to cite: pPV-C1-crRNA-cloning-EF1a-BA was a gift from Akitsu Hotta (Addgene plasmid # 204623 ; http://n2t.net/addgene:204623 ; RRID:Addgene_204623)
